>Addgene plasmid #140245 | SPACE-VRQR (pRZ5137) | addgene full sequence | sequence record 275727 | Addgene NGS Result
TCTGGCCCCAGTGCTGCAATGATACCGCGAGACCCACGCTCACCGGCTCCAGATTTATCAGCAATAAACC
AGCCAGCCGGAAGGGCCGAGCGCAGAAGTGGTCCTGCAACTTTATCCGCCTCCATCCAGTCTATTAATTG
TTGCCGGGAAGCTAGAGTAAGTAGTTCGCCAGTTAATAGTTTGCGCAACGTTGTTGCCATTGCTACAGGC
ATCGTGGTGTCACGCTCGTCGTTTGGTATGGCTTCATTCAGCTCCGGTTCCCAACGATCAAGGCGAGTTA
CATGATCCCCCATGTTGTGCAAAAAAGCGGTTAGCTCCTTCGGTCCTCCGATCGTTGTCAGAAGTAAGTT
GGCCGCAGTGTTATCACTCATGGTTATGGCAGCACTGCATAATTCTCTTACTGTCATGCCATCCGTAAGA
TGCTTTTCTGTGACTGGTGAGTACTCAACCAAGTCATTCTGAGAATAGTGTATGCGGCGACCGAGTTGCT
CTTGCCCGGCGTCAATACGGGATAATACCGCGCCACATAGCAGAACTTTAAAAGTGCTCATCATTGGAAA
ACGTTCTTCGGGGCGAAAACTCTCAAGGATCTTACCGCTGTTGAGATCCAGTTCGATGTAACCCACTCGT
GCACCCAACTGATCTTCAGCATCTTTTACTTTCACCAGCGTTTCTGGGTGAGCAAAAACAGGAAGGCAAA
ATGCCGCAAAAAAGGGAATAAGGGCGACACGGAAATGTTGAATACTCATACTCTTCCTTTTTCAATATTA
TTGAAGCATTTATCAGGGTTATTGTCTCATGAGCGGATACATATTTGAATGTATTTAGAAAAATAAACAA
ATAGGGGTTCCGCGCACATTTCCCCGAAAAGTGCCACCTGACGTCGACGGATCGGGAGATCGATCTCCCG
ATCCCCTAGGGTCGACTCTCAGTACAATCTGCTCTGATGCCGCATAGTTAAGCCAGTATCTGCTCCCTGC
TTGTGTGTTGGAGGTCGCTGAGTAGTGCGCGAGCAAAATTTAAGCTACAACAAGGCAAGGCTTGACCGAC
AATTGCATGAAGAATCTGCTTAGGGTTAGGCGTTTTGCGCTGCTTCGCGATGTACGGGCCAGATATACGC
GTTGACATTGATTATTGACTAGTTATTAATAGTAATCAATTACGGGGTCATTAGTTCATAGCCCATATAT
GGAGTTCCGCGTTACATAACTTACGGTAAATGGCCCGCCTGGCTGACCGCCCAACGACCCCCGCCCATTG
ACGTCAATAATGACGTATGTTCCCATAGTAACGCCAATAGGGACTTTCCATTGACGTCAATGGGTGGAGT
ATTTACGGTAAACTGCCCACTTGGCAGTACATCAAGTGTATCATATGCCAAGTACGCCCCCTATTGACGT
CAATGACGGTAAATGGCCCGCCTGGCATTATGCCCAGTACATGACCTTATGGGACTTTCCTACTTGGCAG
TACATCTACGTATTAGTCATCGCTATTACCATGGTGATGCGGTTTTGGCAGTACATCAATGGGCGTGGAT
AGCGGTTTGACTCACGGGGATTTCCAAGTCTCCACCCCATTGACGTCAATGGGAGTTTGTTTTGGCACCA
AAATCAACGGGACTTTCCAAAATGTCGTAACAACTCCGCCCCATTGACGCAAATGGGCGGTAGGCGTGTA
CGGTGGGAGGTCTATATAAGCAGAGCTGGTTTAGTGAACCGTCAGATCCGCTAGAGATCCGCGGCCGCTA
ATACGACTCACTATAGGGAGAGCCGCCACCATGAAACGGACAGCCGACGGAAGCGAGTTCGAGTCACCAA
AGAAGAAGCGGAAAGTCTCTGAGGTGGAGTTTTCCCACGAGTACTGGATGAGACATGCCCTGACCCTGGC
CAAGAGGGCACGCGATGAGAGGGAGGTGCCTGTGGGAGCCGTGCTGGTGCTGAACAATAGAGTGATCGGC
GAGGGCTGGAACAGAGCCATCGGCCTGCACGACCCAACAGCCCATGCCGAAATTATGGCCCTGAGACAGG
GCGGCCTGGTCATGCAGAACTACAGACTGATTGACGCCACCCTGTACGGCACATTCGAGCCTTGCGTGAT
GTGCGCCGGCGCCATGATCCACTCTAGGATCGGCCGCGTGGTGTTTGGCGTGAGGAACGCAAAAACCGGC
GCCGCAGGCTCCCTGATGGACGTGCTGCACTACCCCGGCATGAATCACCGCGTCGAAATTACCGAGGGAA
TCCTGGCAGATGAATGTGCCGCCCTGCTGTGCTATTTCTTTCGGATGCCTAGACAGGTGTTCAATGCTCA
GAAGAAGGCCCAGAGCTCCACCGACTCCGGAGGATCTAGCGGAGGCTCCTCTGGCTCTGAGACACCTGGC
ACAAGCGAGAGCGCAACACCTGAAAGCAGCGGGGGCAGCAGCGGGGGGTCAGACAAGAAGTACAGCATCG
GCCTGGCCATCGGCACCAACTCTGTGGGCTGGGCCGTGATCACCGACGAGTACAAGGTGCCCAGCAAGAA
ATTCAAGGTGCTGGGCAACACCGACCGGCACAGCATCAAGAAGAACCTGATCGGAGCCCTGCTGTTCGAC
AGCGGCGAAACAGCCGAGGCCACCCGGCTGAAGAGAACCGCCAGAAGAAGATACACCAGACGGAAGAACC
GGATCTGCTATCTGCAAGAGATCTTCAGCAACGAGATGGCCAAGGTGGACGACAGCTTCTTCCACAGACT
GGAAGAGTCCTTCCTGGTGGAAGAGGATAAGAAGCACGAGCGGCACCCCATCTTCGGCAACATCGTGGAC
GAGGTGGCCTACCACGAGAAGTACCCCACCATCTACCACCTGAGAAAGAAACTGGTGGACAGCACCGACA
AGGCCGACCTGCGGCTGATCTATCTGGCCCTGGCCCACATGATCAAGTTCCGGGGCCACTTCCTGATCGA
GGGCGACCTGAACCCCGACAACAGCGACGTGGACAAGCTGTTCATCCAGCTGGTGCAGACCTACAACCAG
CTGTTCGAGGAAAACCCCATCAACGCCAGCGGCGTGGACGCCAAGGCCATCCTGTCTGCCAGACTGAGCA
AGAGCAGACGGCTGGAAAATCTGATCGCCCAGCTGCCCGGCGAGAAGAAGAATGGCCTGTTCGGAAACCT
GATTGCCCTGAGCCTGGGCCTGACCCCCAACTTCAAGAGCAACTTCGACCTGGCCGAGGATGCCAAACTG
CAGCTGAGCAAGGACACCTACGACGACGACCTGGACAACCTGCTGGCCCAGATCGGCGACCAGTACGCCG
ACCTGTTTCTGGCCGCCAAGAACCTGTCCGACGCCATCCTGCTGAGCGACATCCTGAGAGTGAACACCGA
GATCACCAAGGCCCCCCTGAGCGCCTCTATGATCAAGAGATACGACGAGCACCACCAGGACCTGACCCTG
CTGAAAGCTCTCGTGCGGCAGCAGCTGCCTGAGAAGTACAAAGAGATTTTCTTCGACCAGAGCAAGAACG
GCTACGCCGGCTACATTGACGGCGGAGCCAGCCAGGAAGAGTTCTACAAGTTCATCAAGCCCATCCTGGA
AAAGATGGACGGCACCGAGGAACTGCTCGTGAAGCTGAACAGAGAGGACCTGCTGCGGAAGCAGCGGACC
TTCGACAACGGCAGCATCCCCCACCAGATCCACCTGGGAGAGCTGCACGCCATTCTGCGGCGGCAGGAAG
ATTTTTACCCATTCCTGAAGGACAACCGGGAAAAGATCGAGAAGATCCTGACCTTCCGCATCCCCTACTA
CGTGGGCCCTCTGGCCAGGGGAAACAGCAGATTCGCCTGGATGACCAGAAAGAGCGAGGAAACCATCACC
CCCTGGAACTTCGAGGAAGTGGTGGACAAGGGCGCTTCCGCCCAGAGCTTCATCGAGCGGATGACCAACT
TCGATAAGAACCTGCCCAACGAGAAGGTGCTGCCCAAGCACAGCCTGCTGTACGAGTACTTCACCGTGTA
TAACGAGCTGACCAAAGTGAAATACGTGACCGAGGGAATGAGAAAGCCCGCCTTCCTGAGCGGCGAGCAG
AAAAAGGCCATCGTGGACCTGCTGTTCAAGACCAACCGGAAAGTGACCGTGAAGCAGCTGAAAGAGGACT
ACTTCAAGAAAATCGAGTGCTTCGACTCCGTGGAAATCTCCGGCGTGGAAGATCGGTTCAACGCCTCCCT
GGGCACATACCACGATCTGCTGAAAATTATCAAGGACAAGGACTTCCTGGACAATGAGGAAAACGAGGAC
ATTCTGGAAGATATCGTGCTGACCCTGACACTGTTTGAGGACAGAGAGATGATCGAGGAACGGCTGAAAA
CCTATGCCCACCTGTTCGACGACAAAGTGATGAAGCAGCTGAAGCGGCGGAGATACACCGGCTGGGGCAG
GCTGAGCCGGAAGCTGATCAACGGCATCCGGGACAAGCAGTCCGGCAAGACAATCCTGGATTTCCTGAAG
TCCGACGGCTTCGCCAACAGAAACTTCATGCAGCTGATCCACGACGACAGCCTGACCTTTAAAGAGGACA
TCCAGAAAGCCCAGGTGTCCGGCCAGGGCGATAGCCTGCACGAGCACATTGCCAATCTGGCCGGCAGCCC
CGCCATTAAGAAGGGCATCCTGCAGACAGTGAAGGTGGTGGACGAGCTCGTGAAAGTGATGGGCCGGCAC
AAGCCCGAGAACATCGTGATCGAAATGGCCAGAGAGAACCAGACCACCCAGAAGGGACAGAAGAACAGCC
GCGAGAGAATGAAGCGGATCGAAGAGGGCATCAAAGAGCTGGGCAGCCAGATCCTGAAAGAACACCCCGT
GGAAAACACCCAGCTGCAGAACGAGAAGCTGTACCTGTACTACCTGCAGAATGGGCGGGATATGTACGTG
GACCAGGAACTGGACATCAACCGGCTGTCCGACTACGATGTGGACCATATCGTGCCTCAGAGCTTTCTGA
AGGACGACTCCATCGACAACAAGGTGCTGACCAGAAGCGACAAGAACCGGGGCAAGAGCGACAACGTGCC
CTCCGAAGAGGTCGTGAAGAAGATGAAGAACTACTGGCGGCAGCTGCTGAACGCCAAGCTGATTACCCAG
AGAAAGTTCGACAATCTGACCAAGGCCGAGAGAGGCGGCCTGAGCGAACTGGATAAGGCCGGCTTCATCA
AGAGACAGCTGGTGGAAACCCGGCAGATCACAAAGCACGTGGCACAGATCCTGGACTCCCGGATGAACAC
TAAGTACGACGAGAATGACAAGCTGATCCGGGAAGTGAAAGTGATCACCCTGAAGTCCAAGCTGGTGTCC
GATTTCCGGAAGGATTTCCAGTTTTACAAAGTGCGCGAGATCAACAACTACCACCACGCCCACGACGCCT
ACCTGAACGCCGTCGTGGGAACCGCCCTGATCAAAAAGTACCCTAAGCTGGAAAGCGAGTTCGTGTACGG
CGACTACAAGGTGTACGACGTGCGGAAGATGATCGCCAAGAGCGAGCAGGAAATCGGCAAGGCTACCGCC
AAGTACTTCTTCTACAGCAACATCATGAACTTTTTCAAGACCGAGATTACCCTGGCCAACGGCGAGATCC
GGAAGCGGCCTCTGATCGAGACAAACGGCGAAACCGGGGAGATCGTGTGGGATAAGGGCCGGGATTTTGC
CACCGTGCGGAAAGTGCTGAGCATGCCCCAAGTGAATATCGTGAAAAAGACCGAGGTGCAGACAGGCGGC
TTCAGCAAAGAGTCTATCCTGCCCAAGAGGAACAGCGATAAGCTGATCGCCAGAAAGAAGGACTGGGACC
CTAAGAAGTACGGCGGCTTCGTGAGCCCCACCGTGGCCTATTCTGTGCTGGTGGTGGCCAAAGTGGAAAA
GGGCAAGTCCAAGAAACTGAAGAGTGTGAAAGAGCTGCTGGGGATCACCATCATGGAAAGAAGCAGCTTC
GAGAAGAATCCCATCGACTTTCTGGAAGCCAAGGGCTACAAAGAAGTGAAAAAGGACCTGATCATCAAGC
TGCCTAAGTACTCCCTGTTCGAGCTGGAAAACGGCCGGAAGAGAATGCTGGCCTCTGCCAGAGAACTGCA
GAAGGGAAACGAACTGGCCCTGCCCTCCAAATATGTGAACTTCCTGTACCTGGCCAGCCACTATGAGAAG
CTGAAGGGCTCCCCCGAGGATAATGAGCAGAAACAGCTGTTTGTGGAACAGCACAAGCACTACCTGGACG
AGATCATCGAGCAGATCAGCGAGTTCTCCAAGAGAGTGATCCTGGCCGACGCTAATCTGGACAAAGTGCT
GTCCGCCTACAACAAGCACCGGGATAAGCCCATCAGAGAGCAGGCCGAGAATATCATCCACCTGTTTACC
CTGACCAATCTGGGAGCCCCTGCCGCCTTCAAGTACTTTGACACCACCATCGACCGGAAGCAGTACAGAA
GCACCAAAGAGGTGCTGGACGCCACCCTGATCCACCAGAGCATCACCGGCCTGTACGAGACACGGATCGA
CCTGTCTCAGCTGGGAGGCGACTCTGGCGGCTCAAAAAGAACCGCCGACGGCAGCGAATTCGAGCCCAAG
AAGAAGAGGAAAGTCTCTGGAGGATCTAGCGGAGGATCCTCTGGAAGCGAGACACCAGGCACAAGCGAGT
CCGCCACACCAGAGAGCTCCGGCGGCTCCTCCGGAGGATCCACAGACGCCGAGTACGTGCGCATTCATGA
GAAACTGGATATTTACACCTTCAAGAAGCAGTTCTTCAACAACAAGAAATCTGTGTCACACCGCTGCTAC
GTGCTGTTTGAGTTGAAGCGAAGGGGCGAAAGAAGGGCTTGCTTTTGGGGCTATGCCGTCAACAAGCCCC
AAAGTGGCACCGAGAGAGGAATACACGCTGAGATATTCAGTATCCGAAAGGTGGAAGAGTATCTTCGGGA
TAATCCTGGGCAGTTTACGATCAACTGGTATTCCAGCTGGAGTCCTTGCGCTGATTGTGCCGAGAAAATT
CTGGAATGGTATAATCAGGAACTTCGGGGAAACGGGCACACATTGAAAATCTGGGCCTGCAAGCTGTACT
ACGAGAAGAATGCCCGGAACCAGATAGGACTCTGGAATCTGAGGGACAATGGTGTAGGCCTGAACGTGAT
GGTTTCCGAGCACTATCAGTGTTGTCGGAAGATTTTCATCCAAAGCTCTCATAACCAGCTCAATGAAAAC
CGCTGGTTGGAGAAAACACTGAAACGTGCGGAGAAGTGGAGATCCGAGCTGAGCATCATGATCCAGGTCA
AGATTCTGCATACCACTAAGTCTCCAGCCGTTAGCGGCGGGAGCGGCGGGAGCGGGGGGAGCACTAATCT
GAGCGACATCATTGAGAAGGAGACTGGGAAACAGCTGGTCATTCAGGAGTCCATCCTGATGCTGCCTGAG
GAGGTGGAGGAAGTGATCGGCAACAAGCCAGAGTCTGACATCCTGGTGCACACCGCCTACGACGAGTCCA
CAGATGAGAATGTGATGCTGCTGACCTCTGACGCCCCCGAGTATAAGCCTTGGGCCCTGGTCATCCAGGA
TTCTAACGGCGAGAATAAGATCAAGATGCTGAGCGGAGGATCCGGAGGATCTGGAGGCAGCACCAACCTG
TCTGACATCATCGAGAAGGAGACAGGCAAGCAGCTGGTCATCCAGGAGAGCATCCTGATGCTGCCCGAAG
AAGTCGAAGAAGTGATCGGAAACAAGCCTGAGAGCGATATCCTGGTCCATACCGCCTACGACGAGAGTAC
CGACGAAAATGTGATGCTGCTGACATCCGACGCCCCAGAGTATAAGCCCTGGGCTCTGGTCATCCAGGAT
TCCAACGGAGAGAACAAAATCAAAATGCTGGGAAGCGGAGCTACTAACTTCAGCCTGCTGAAGCAGGCTG
GAGACGTGGAGGAGAACCCTGGACCTATGGTGAGCAAGGGCGAGGAGCTGTTCACCGGGGTGGTGCCCAT
CCTGGTCGAGCTGGACGGCGACGTAAACGGCCACAAGTTCAGCGTGTCCGGCGAGGGCGAGGGCGATGCC
ACCTACGGCAAGCTGACCCTGAAGTTCATCTGCACCACCGGCAAGCTGCCCGTGCCCTGGCCCACCCTCG
TGACCACCCTGACCTATGGAGTGCAGTGCTTCAGCCGCTACCCCGACCACATGAAGCAGCACGACTTCTT
CAAGTCCGCCATGCCCGAAGGCTACGTCCAGGAGCGCACCATCTTCTTCAAGGACGACGGCAACTACAAG
ACCCGCGCCGAGGTGAAGTTCGAGGGCGACACCCTGGTGAACCGCATCGAGCTGAAGGGCATCGACTTCA
AGGAGGACGGCAACATCCTGGGGCACAAGCTGGAGTACAACTACAACAGCCACAACGTCTATATCATGGC
CGACAAGCAGAAGAACGGCATCAAGGTGAACTTCAAGATCCGCCACAACATCGAGGACGGCAGCGTGCAG
CTCGCCGACCACTACCAGCAGAACACCCCCATCGGCGACGGCCCCGTGCTGCTGCCCGACAACCACTACC
TGAGCACCCAGTCCGCCCTGAGCAAAGACCCCAACGAGAAGCGCGATCACATGGTCCTGCTGGAGTTCGT
GACCGCCGCCGGGATCACTCTCGGCATGGACGAGCTGTACAAGTCTGGTGGTTCTCCCAAGAAGAAGAGG
AAAGTCTAACCGGTCATCATCACCATCACCATTGAGTTTAAACCCGCTGATCAGCCTCGACTGTGCCTTC
TAGTTGCCAGCCATCTGTTGTTTGCCCCTCCCCCGTGCCTTCCTTGACCCTGGAAGGTGCCACTCCCACT
GTCCTTTCCTAATAAAATGAGGAAATTGCATCGCATTGTCTGAGTAGGTGTCATTCTATTCTGGGGGGTG
GGGTGGGGCAGGACAGCAAGGGGGAGGATTGGGAAGACAATAGCAGGCATGCTGGGGATGCGGTGGGCTC
TATGGCTTCTGAGGCGGAAAGAACCAGCTGGGGCTCGATACCGTCGACCTCTAGCTAGAGCTTGGCGTAA
TCATGGTCATAGCTGTTTCCTGTGTGAAATTGTTATCCGCTCACAATTCCACACAACATACGAGCCGGAA
GCATAAAGTGTAAAGCCTAGGGTGCCTAATGAGTGAGCTAACTCACATTAATTGCGTTGCGCTCACTGCC
CGCTTTCCAGTCGGGAAACCTGTCGTGCCAGCTGCATTAATGAATCGGCCAACGCGCGGGGAGAGGCGGT
TTGCGTATTGGGCGCTCTTCCGCTTCCTCGCTCACTGACTCGCTGCGCTCGGTCGTTCGGCTGCGGCGAG
CGGTATCAGCTCACTCAAAGGCGGTAATACGGTTATCCACAGAATCAGGGGATAACGCAGGAAAGAACAT
GTGAGCAAAAGGCCAGCAAAAGGCCAGGAACCGTAAAAAGGCCGCGTTGCTGGCGTTTTTCCATAGGCTC
CGCCCCCCTGACGAGCATCACAAAAATCGACGCTCAAGTCAGAGGTGGCGAAACCCGACAGGACTATAAA
GATACCAGGCGTTTCCCCCTGGAAGCTCCCTCGTGCGCTCTCCTGTTCCGACCCTGCCGCTTACCGGATA
CCTGTCCGCCTTTCTCCCTTCGGGAAGCGTGGCGCTTTCTCATAGCTCACGCTGTAGGTATCTCAGTTCG
GTGTAGGTCGTTCGCTCCAAGCTGGGCTGTGTGCACGAACCCCCCGTTCAGCCCGACCGCTGCGCCTTAT
CCGGTAACTATCGTCTTGAGTCCAACCCGGTAAGACACGACTTATCGCCACTGGCAGCAGCCACTGGTAA
CAGGATTAGCAGAGCGAGGTATGTAGGCGGTGCTACAGAGTTCTTGAAGTGGTGGCCTAACTACGGCTAC
ACTAGAAGAACAGTATTTGGTATCTGCGCTCTGCTGAAGCCAGTTACCTTCGGAAAAAGAGTTGGTAGCT
CTTGATCCGGCAAACAAACCACCGCTGGTAGCGGTGGTTTTTTTGTTTGCAAGCAGCAGATTACGCGCAG
AAAAAAAGGATCTCAAGAAGATCCTTTGATCTTTTCTACGGGGTCTGACACTCAGTGGAACGAAAACTCA
CGTTAAGGGATTTTGGTCATGAGATTATCAAAAAGGATCTTCACCTAGATCCTTTTAAATTAAAAATGAA
GTTTTAAATCAATCTAAAGTATATATGAGTAAACTTGGTCTGACAGTTACCAATGCTTAATCAGTGAGGC
ACCTATCTCAGCGATCTGTCTATTTCGTTCATCCATAGTTGCCTGACTCCCCGTCGTGTAGATAACTACG
ATACGGGAGGGCTTACCA
Features (pLannotate 1.2.2; 19 found; start..end, strand, type, name):
    750..854     -  promoter       AmpR promoter: bla
    925..969     -  misc_feature   bom (fragment): basis of mobility region from pBR322
   1124..1503    +  enhancer       CMV enhancer: human cytomegalovirus immediate early enhancer
   1504..1707    +  promoter       CMV promoter: human cytomegalovirus (CMV) immediate early promoter
   1749..1767    +  promoter       T7 promoter: promoter for bacteriophage T7 RNA polymerase
   1838..2332    +  CDS            tadA: TADA_ECOLI - Also known as yfhC. Experimental evidence at protein level: Swiss-Prot protein existence level 1. Catalyzes the deamination of adenosine to inosine at the wobble position 34 of tRNA(Arg2). Essential for cell viability. From Escherichia coli (strain K12).
   2432..4033    +  CDS            dCas9(N): N-terminal portion of catalytically inactive Streptococcus pyogenes dCas9 carrying the D10A mutation (Zetsche et al., 2015)
   4034..6532    +  CDS            Cas9(C): C-terminal portion of Streptococcus pyogenes Cas9 (Zetsche et al., 2015)
   7622..7870    +  CDS            UGI: UNGI_BPPB2 - Experimental evidence at protein level: Swiss-Prot protein existence level 1. This protein binds specifically and reversibly to the host uracil-DNA glycosylase, preventing removal of uracil residues from PBS2 DNA by the host uracil-excision repair system. From Bacillus phage PBS2 (Bacteriophage PBS2).
   7937..8653    +  CDS            EGFP: EGFP is a basic (constitutively fluorescent) green fluorescent protein published in 1996, derived from Aequorea victoria. It is reported to be a rapidly-maturing weak dimer with moderate acid sensitivity.
   8741..8965    +  polyA_signal   bGH poly(A) signal: bovine growth hormone polyadenylation signal
   8969..8990    +  promoter       SV40 promoter (fragment): SV40 enhancer and early promoter
   8995..9011    +  misc_feature   MCS (fragment): pBluescript multiple cloning site
   9060..9076    -  protein_bind   lac operator: The lac repressor binds to the lac operator to inhibit transcription in E. coli. This inhibition can be relieved by adding lactose or isopropyl-β-D-thiogalactopyranoside (IPTG). lac repressor encoded by lacI
   9084..9114    -  promoter       lac promoter: promoter for the E. coli lac operon
   9129..9150    -  protein_bind   CAP binding site: CAP binding activates transcription in the presence of cAMP. E. coli catabolite activator protein
   9163..9255    -  CDS            lacI (fragment): lac repressor; lacI; The lac repressor binds to the lac operator to inhibit transcription in E. coli. This inhibition can be relieved by adding lactose or isopropyl-β-D-thiogalactopyranoside (IPTG).
   9438..10026   -  rep_origin     ori: high-copy-number ColE1/pMB1/pBR322/pUC origin of replication
  10197..749     -  CDS            AmpR (across the origin): β-lactamase; bla; confers resistance to ampicillin, carbenicillin, and related antibiotics
