[The description below was written by a language model from this plasmid's Addgene catalogue record and pLannotate feature annotations shown in this document.]
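Description:
SPACE-VRQR (pRZ5137) is a 10.3 kb mammalian expression plasmid built on the pCMV-ABEmax-P2A-EGFP backbone and encoding a dual-deaminase CRISPR base editor. It is maintained in E. coli through a high-copy ColE1/pUC-type origin and selected with ampicillin via the β-lactamase gene. Small remnants of lac regulatory elements, a bom fragment and an SV40 promoter fragment are annotated in the backbone but have no evident role in the design.

The roughly 6.9 kb insert is a single open reading frame driven by the CMV immediate-early enhancer and promoter and terminated by the bGH polyadenylation signal. A T7 promoter sits just upstream of the coding sequence. According to the record, the fusion reads, from the N-terminus: a bipartite NLS, an engineered E. coli TadA adenosine deaminase carrying V82G, a D10A SpCas9 nickase with the VRQR mutations, a second bipartite NLS, the sea lamprey cytidine deaminase pmCDA1 with R187W, two copies of the uracil glycosylase inhibitor UGI, and P2A-EGFP. The automated feature table picks up TadA, the Cas9 halves, one UGI copy and EGFP. It leaves the region between Cas9 and that UGI unannotated, which is where pmCDA1 and the other UGI are expected from the catalogue description.

Combining both deaminases on one nickase allows concurrent adenine and cytosine editing at a guide-specified site, with UGI blocking uracil excision to favour the cytosine edit. The VRQR variant of SpCas9 is known for altered PAM recognition, which broadens the range of targetable sites. The P2A peptide releases EGFP as a separate protein, marking transfected cells for identification or sorting. No guide RNA cassette is annotated, so the guide must be supplied separately.
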