Addgene plasmid #140245: SPACE-VRQR (pRZ5137)
Purpose: CMV promoter expression plasmid for TadA*(V82G)-nCas9_VRQR-pmCDA1(R187W)-UGI-UGI-P2A-EGFP
Depositing lab: Keith Joung. Publication: A dual-deaminase CRISPR base editor enables concurrent adenine and cytosine editing. Grunewald J, Zhou R, Lareau CA, Garcia SP, Iyer S, Miller BR, Langner LM, Hsu JY, Aryee MJ, Joung JK. Nat Biotechnol. 2020 Jun 1. pii: 10.1038/s41587-020-0535-y. doi: 10.1038/s41587-020-0535-y. PubMed 32483364.
Backbone
  Vector backbone: CMV
  Backbone manufacturer: pCMV-ABEmax-P2A-EGFP (Addgene #112101)
  Backbone size w/o insert (bp): 3400
  Total vector size (bp): 10308
  Vector type: Mammalian Expression
Growth in bacteria
  Bacterial resistance: Ampicillin, 100 μg/mL
  Growth temperature: 37°C
  Growth strain: DH5alpha
  Copy number: High Copy
Gene/Insert
  Gene/Insert name: SPACE_VRQR (alt name: bpNLS-TadA*(V82G)-nCas9_VRQR-bpNLS-pmCDA1(R187W)-UGI-UGI-P2A-EGFP)
  Species: E. coli, S. pyogenes, P. marinus
  Insert size (bp): 6943
  Mutation: V82G in TadA*, VRQR mutations in SpCas9, D10A in SpCas9, R187W in pmCDA1
  Promoter: CMV
  Cloning method: Gibson Cloning
  Sequencing primers: 5′ CGCAAATGGGCGGTAGGCGTG; 3′ TAGAAGGCACAGTCGAGG
Resource information
  A portion of this plasmid was derived from a plasmid made by: Addgene #131313, #131300, SpCas9_VRQR from the Kleinstiver Lab
Terms and licenses: Academic/Nonprofit Terms; Industry Terms: Not Available to Industry
How to cite: SPACE-VRQR (pRZ5137) was a gift from Keith Joung (Addgene plasmid # 140245 ; http://n2t.net/addgene:140245 ; RRID:Addgene_140245)
